Addgene plasmid #182632: pOME0343
Purpose: ORF71 TAGGED
Depositing lab: Dirk Dittmer. Depositing organization: University of North Carolina at Chapel Hill.
Backbone
  Vector backbone: pDEST47
  Vector type: Mammalian Expression
Growth in bacteria
  Bacterial resistance: Ampicillin, 100 μg/mL
  Growth temperature: 37°C
  Growth strain: DH5alpha
  Copy number: High Copy
Gene/Insert
  Gene/Insert name: ORF71 TAGGED
  Species: Other
  Insert size (bp): 667
  Cloning method: Unknown
Terms and licenses: Academic/Nonprofit Terms; Industry Terms: Not Available to Industry
How to cite: pOME0343 was a gift from Dirk Dittmer (Addgene plasmid # 182632 ; http://n2t.net/addgene:182632 ; RRID:Addgene_182632)
