[The description below was written by a language model from this plasmid's Addgene catalogue record and pLannotate feature annotations shown in this document.]
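Description:
pOME0343 is a mammalian expression plasmid built on the Gateway destination vector pDEST47, carrying a tagged copy of ORF71 from Kaposi's sarcoma-associated herpesvirus (human herpesvirus 8). ORF71 encodes vFLIP, a viral protein that activates both the classical and alternative NF-κB pathways and thereby promotes cell survival, proliferation and protection from apoptosis. The plasmid is maintained in E. coli at high copy through a ColE1/pUC-type origin and is selected with ampicillin via the β-lactamase gene. An f1 origin is also present, along with small remnants of lac regulatory sequences and a bom fragment from the backbone.

The ORF71 coding sequence sits between attB1 and attB2 sites, the scars left by Gateway recombination into the destination vector, and is fused directly at its 3' end to a 3xFLAG epitope tag for detection or immunoprecipitation. Transcription is driven by the human CMV immediate early enhancer and promoter and terminated by the bovine growth hormone polyadenylation signal. A T7 promoter upstream of attB1 additionally permits in vitro transcription. Downstream of attB2 lies the Cycle 3 GFP coding sequence that pDEST47 provides for C-terminal fusions. The record does not state whether the ORF71-3xFLAG reading frame continues into GFP or ends at a stop codon before it, so GFP fusion expression should not be assumed. A separate SV40 promoter–neo–SV40 poly(A) cassette allows selection of stably transfected mammalian cells with G418.

The stated purpose is simply tagged ORF71, which is consistent with use for expressing epitope-tagged vFLIP in mammalian cells to study its function.
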