Features (pLannotate 1.2.2; 24 found; start..end, strand, type, name):
     28..80      -  misc_feature   bom (fragment): basis of mobility region from pBR322
    235..614     +  enhancer       CMV enhancer: human cytomegalovirus immediate early enhancer
    615..818     +  promoter       CMV promoter: human cytomegalovirus (CMV) immediate early promoter
    814..847     +  LTR            5' LTR (truncated) (fragment): truncated 5' long terminal repeat (LTR) from HIV-1
    863..881     +  promoter       T7 promoter: promoter for bacteriophage T7 RNA polymerase
    914..938     +  protein_bind   attB1: mutant version of attB; recombination site for the Gateway® BP reaction BP Clonase™
    983..1546    +  CDS            ORF71: VFLIP_HHV8P - Experimental evidence at protein level: Swiss-Prot protein existence level 1. Plays a role in the modulation of host signaling pathways by acting as an activator of both the classic and the alternative NF- kappa-B pathways. Thereby, initiates an important range of cellular processes to promote cell survival, proliferation and protection from apoptosis. From Human herpesvirus 8 type P (isolate GK18) (HHV-8) (Kaposi's sarcoma-associated herpesvirus).
   1547..1612    +  CDS            3xFLAG: three tandem FLAG® epitope tags, followed by an enterokinase cleavage site
   1633..1657    -  protein_bind   attB2: mutant version of attB; recombination site for the Gateway® BP reaction BP Clonase™
   1668..2387    +  CDS            Cycle 3 GFP: Cycle 3 GFP (Crameri et al., 1996) mammalian codon-optimized
   2415..2639    +  polyA_signal   bGH poly(A) signal: bovine growth hormone polyadenylation signal
   2643..2664    +  promoter       SV40 promoter (fragment): SV40 enhancer and early promoter
   2685..3113    +  rep_origin     f1 ori (sequence partly withheld): f1 bacteriophage origin of replication; arrow indicates direction of (+) strand synthesis
   3127..3456    +  promoter       SV40 promoter: SV40 enhancer and early promoter
   3523..4314    +  CDS            neo: KKA2_KLEPN - Also known as kan, nptII. Experimental evidence at protein level: Swiss-Prot protein existence level 1. Resistance to kanamycin, neomycin, paromomycin, ribostamycin, butirosin and gentamicin B. From Klebsiella pneumoniae.
   4340..4498    +  CDS            ble (fragment): BLE_KLEPN - Experimental evidence at protein level: Swiss-Prot protein existence level 1. Binding protein with a strong affinity to the bleomycin family of antibiotics. Binds to CL990; an antimitotic-antibiotic compound. From Klebsiella pneumoniae.
   4493..4614    +  polyA_signal   SV40 poly(A) signal: SV40 polyadenylation signal
   4687..4703    -  protein_bind   lac operator: The lac repressor binds to the lac operator to inhibit transcription in E. coli. This inhibition can be relieved by adding lactose or isopropyl-β-D-thiogalactopyranoside (IPTG). lac repressor encoded by lacI
   4711..4741    -  promoter       lac promoter: promoter for the E. coli lac operon
   4756..4777    -  protein_bind   CAP binding site: CAP binding activates transcription in the presence of cAMP. E. coli catabolite activator protein
   4790..4882    -  CDS            lacI (fragment): lac repressor; lacI; The lac repressor binds to the lac operator to inhibit transcription in E. coli. This inhibition can be relieved by adding lactose or isopropyl-β-D-thiogalactopyranoside (IPTG).
   5065..5653    -  rep_origin     ori: high-copy-number ColE1/pMB1/pBR322/pUC origin of replication
   5824..6684    -  CDS            AmpR: β-lactamase; bla; confers resistance to ampicillin, carbenicillin, and related antibiotics
   6685..6789    -  promoter       AmpR promoter: bla
>Addgene plasmid #182632 | pOME0343 | addgene full sequence | sequence record 359453 | Addgene NGS Result
GACGGATCGGGAGATCTCCCGATCCCCTATGGTGCACTCTCAGTACAATCTGCTCTGATGCCGCATAGTT
AAGCCAGTATCTGCTCCCTGCTTGTGTGTTGGAGGTCGCTGAGTAGTGCGCGAGCAAAATTTAAGCTACA
ACAAGGCAAGGCTTGACCGACAATTGCATGAAGAATCTGCTTAGGGTTAGGCGTTTTGCGCTGCTTCGCG
ATGTACGGGCCAGATATACGCGTTGACATTGATTATTGACTAGTTATTAATAGTAATCAATTACGGGGTC
ATTAGTTCATAGCCCATATATGGAGTTCCGCGTTACATAACTTACGGTAAATGGCCCGCCTGGCTGACCG
CCCAACGACCCCCGCCCATTGACGTCAATAATGACGTATGTTCCCATAGTAACGCCAATAGGGACTTTCC
ATTGACGTCAATGGGTGGAGTATTTACGGTAAACTGCCCACTTGGCAGTACATCAAGTGTATCATATGCC
AAGTACGCCCCCTATTGACGTCAATGACGGTAAATGGCCCGCCTGGCATTATGCCCAGTACATGACCTTA
TGGGACTTTCCTACTTGGCAGTACATCTACGTATTAGTCATCGCTATTACCATGGTGATGCGGTTTTGGC
AGTACATCAATGGGCGTGGATAGCGGTTTGACTCACGGGGATTTCCAAGTCTCCACCCCATTGACGTCAA
TGGGAGTTTGTTTTGGCACCAAAATCAACGGGACTTTCCAAAATGTCGTAACAACTCCGCCCCATTGACG
CAAATGGGCGGTAGGCGTGTACGGTGGGAGGTCTATATAAGCAGAGCTCTCTGGCTAACTAGAGAACCCA
CTGCTTACTGGCTTATCGAAATTAATACGACTCACTATAGGGAGACCCAAGCTGGCTAGTTAAGCTTGAT
CAAACAAGTTTGTACAAAAAAGCAGGCTCTTTAAAGGAACCAATTCAGTCGACTGGATCCGGTACCGCCA
CCATGGCCACTTACGAGGTTCTCTGTGAGGTGGCGCGGAAACTGGGCACGGATGACAGGGAAGTGGTATT
GTTCCTCCTAAACGTGTTCATACCTCAACCCACACTGGCCCAATTAATTGGAGCTCTTAGAGCTTTAAAG
GAGGAGGGCAGGTTAACGTTTCCCCTGTTAGCGGAATGTCTGTTTCGTGCAGGTCGCAGAGACCTCTTGC
GCGACCTGCTTCACTTAGACCCGCGTTTTTTAGAGCGCCACCTAGCGGGCACAATGAGTTATTTCAGCCC
TTATCAGCTCACTGTTCTCCACGTAGACGGGGAGCTGTGTGCGAGGGATATTAGGTCTTTGATATTTTTA
AGCAAGGACACTATAGGGTCTCGCAGCACACCACAGACATTCTTACACTGGGTGTACTGTATGGAAAACT
TAGACCTACTGGGTCCCACTGACGTGGATGCCCTAATGTCAATGCTTAGATCTTTGTCAAGAGTAGACCT
ACAGCGCCAAGTGCAAACCCTAATGGGCCTTCACCTTTCCGGCCCATCACACTCCCAACACTATCGCCAT
ACACCAGACTACAAAGACCATGACGGTGATTATAAAGATCATGATATCGATTACAAGGATGACGATGACA
AGTAGTAACTCGAGATATCTAGACCCAGCTTTCTTGTACAAAGTGGTTCGATCTAGAATGGCTAGCAAAG
GAGAAGAACTTTTCACTGGAGTTGTCCCAATTCTTGTTGAATTAGATGGTGATGTTAATGGGCACAAATT
TTCTGTCAGTGGAGAGGGTGAAGGTGATGCTACATACGGAAAGCTTACCCTTAAATTTATTTGCACTACT
GGAAAACTACCTGTTCCATGGCCAACACTTGTCACTACTTTCTCTTATGGTGTTCAATGCTTTTCCCGTT
ATCCGGATCATATGAAACGGCATGACTTTTTCAAGAGTGCCATGCCCGAAGGTTATGTACAGGAACGCAC
TATATCTTTCAAAGATGACGGGAACTACAAGACGCGTGCTGAAGTCAAGTTTGAAGGTGATACCCTTGTT
AATCGTATCGAGTTAAAAGGTATTGATTTTAAAGAAGATGGAAACATTCTCGGACACAAACTCGAGTACA
ACTATAACTCACACAATGTATACATCACGGCAGACAAACAAAAGAATGGAATCAAAGCTAACTTCAAAAT
TCGCCACAACATTGAAGATGGATCCGTTCAACTAGCAGACCATTATCAACAAAATACTCCAATTGGCGAT
GGCCCTGTCCTTTTACCAGACAACCATTACCTGTCGACACAATCTGCCCTTTCGAAAGATCCCAACGAAA
AGCGTGACCACATGGTCCTTCTTGAGTTTGTAACTGCTGCTGGGATTACACATGGCATGGATGAGCTCTA
CAAATAATGAATTAAACCCGCTGATCAGCCTCGACTGTGCCTTCTAGTTGCCAGCCATCTGTTGTTTGCC
CCTCCCCCGTGCCTTCCTTGACCCTGGAAGGTGCCACTCCCACTGTCCTTTCCTAATAAAATGAGGAAAT
TGCATCGCATTGTCTGAGTAGGTGTCATTCTATTCTGGGGGGTGGGGTGGGGCAGGACAGCAAGGGGGAG
GATTGGGAAGACAATAGCAGGCATGCTGGGGATGCGGTGGGCTCTATGGCTTCTGAGGCGGAAAGAACCA
GCTGGGGCTCTAGGGGGTATCCCC
[124 nt withheld, positions 2685-2808]
C
[91 nt withheld, positions 2810-2900]
A
[49 nt withheld, positions 2902-2950]
CCTTTGACGTTGGAGTCCACGTTCTTT
[37 nt withheld, positions 2978-3014]
ACCCTATCTCGGTCTATTCTTTTGATTTATAAGGGATTTTGCCGATTTCGGCCTATTGGTTAAAAAATGA
GCTGATTTAACAAAAATTTAACGCGAATTAATTCTGTGGAATGTGTGTCAGTTAGGGTGTGGAAAGTCCC
CAGGCTCCCCAGCAGGCAGAAGTATGCAAAGCATGCATCTCAATTAGTCAGCAACCAGGTGTGGAAAGTC
CCCAGGCTCCCCAGCAGGCAGAAGTATGCAAAGCATGCATCTCAATTAGTCAGCAACCATAGTCCCGCCC
CTAACTCCGCCCATCCCGCCCCTAACTCCGCCCAGTTCCGCCCATTCTCCGCCCCATGGCTGACTAATTT
TTTTTATTTATGCAGAGGCCGAGGCCGCCTCTGCCTCTGAGCTATTCCAGAAGTAGTGAGGAGGCTTTTT
TGGAGGCCTAGGCTTTTGCAAAAAGCTCCCGGGAGCTTGTATATCCATTTTCGGATCTGATCAAGAGACA
GGATGAGGATCGTTTCGCATGATTGAACAAGATGGATTGCACGCAGGTTCTCCGGCCGCTTGGGTGGAGA
GGCTATTCGGCTATGACTGGGCACAACAGACAATCGGCTGCTCTGATGCCGCCGTGTTCCGGCTGTCAGC
GCAGGGGCGCCCGGTTCTTTTTGTCAAGACCGACCTGTCCGGTGCCCTGAATGAACTGCAGGACGAGGCA
GCGCGGCTATCGTGGCTGGCCACGACGGGCGTTCCTTGCGCAGCTGTGCTCGACGTTGTCACTGAAGCGG
GAAGGGACTGGCTGCTATTGGGCGAAGTGCCGGGGCAGGATCTCCTGTCATCTCACCTTGCTCCTGCCGA
GAAAGTATCCATCATGGCTGATGCAATGCGGCGGCTGCATACGCTTGATCCGGCTACCTGCCCATTCGAC
CACCAAGCGAAACATCGCATCGAGCGAGCACGTACTCGGATGGAAGCCGGTCTTGTCGATCAGGATGATC
TGGACGAAGAGCATCAGGGGCTCGCGCCAGCCGAACTGTTCGCCAGGCTCAAGGCGCGCATGCCCGACGG
CGAGGATCTCGTCGTGACCCATGGCGATGCCTGCTTGCCGAATATCATGGTGGAAAATGGCCGCTTTTCT
GGATTCATCGACTGTGGCCGGCTGGGTGTGGCGGACCGCTATCAGGACATAGCGTTGGCTACCCGTGATA
TTGCTGAAGAGCTTGGCGGCGAATGGGCTGACCGCTTCCTCGTGCTTTACGGTATCGCCGCTCCCGATTC
GCAGCGCATCGCCTTCTATCGCCTTCTTGACGAGTTCTTCTGAGCGGGACTCTGGGGTTCGCGAAATGAC
CGACCAAGCGACGCCCAACCTGCCATCACGAGATTTCGATTCCACCGCCGCCTTCTATGAAAGGTTGGGC
TTCGGAATCGTTTTCCGGGACGCCGGCTGGATGATCCTCCAGCGCGGGGATCTCATGCTGGAGTTCTTCG
CCCACCCCAACTTGTTTATTGCAGCTTATAATGGTTACAAATAAAGCAATAGCATCACAAATTTCACAAA
TAAAGCATTTTTTTCACTGCATTCTAGTTGTGGTTTGTCCAAACTCATCAATGTATCTTATCATGTCTGT
ATACCGTCGACCTCTAGCTAGAGCTTGGCGTAATCATGGTCATAGCTGTTTCCTGTGTGAAATTGTTATC
CGCTCACAATTCCACACAACATACGAGCCGGAAGCATAAAGTGTAAAGCCTGGGGTGCCTAATGAGTGAG
CTAACTCACATTAATTGCGTTGCGCTCACTGCCCGCTTTCCAGTCGGGAAACCTGTCGTGCCAGCTGCAT
TAATGAATCGGCCAACGCGCGGGGAGAGGCGGTTTGCGTATTGGGCGCTCTTCCGCTTCCTCGCTCACTG
ACTCGCTGCGCTCGGTCGTTCGGCTGCGGCGAGCGGTATCAGCTCACTCAAAGGCGGTAATACGGTTATC
CACAGAATCAGGGGATAACGCAGGAAAGAACATGTGAGCAAAAGGCCAGCAAAAGGCCAGGAACCGTAAA
AAGGCCGCGTTGCTGGCGTTTTTCCATAGGCTCCGCCCCCCTGACGAGCATCACAAAAATCGACGCTCAA
GTCAGAGGTGGCGAAACCCGACAGGACTATAAAGATACCAGGCGTTTCCCCCTGGAAGCTCCCTCGTGCG
CTCTCCTGTTCCGACCCTGCCGCTTACCGGATACCTGTCCGCCTTTCTCCCTTCGGGAAGCGTGGCGCTT
TCTCATAGCTCACGCTGTAGGTATCTCAGTTCGGTGTAGGTCGTTCGCTCCAAGCTGGGCTGTGTGCACG
AACCCCCCGTTCAGCCCGACCGCTGCGCCTTATCCGGTAACTATCGTCTTGAGTCCAACCCGGTAAGACA
CGACTTATCGCCACTGGCAGCAGCCACTGGTAACAGGATTAGCAGAGCGAGGTATGTAGGCGGTGCTACA
GAGTTCTTGAAGTGGTGGCCTAACTACGGCTACACTAGAAGAACAGTATTTGGTATCTGCGCTCTGCTGA
AGCCAGTTACCTTCGGAAAAAGAGTTGGTAGCTCTTGATCCGGCAAACAAACCACCGCTGGTAGCGGTGG
TTTTTTTGTTTGCAAGCAGCAGATTACGCGCAGAAAAAAAGGATCTCAAGAAGATCCTTTGATCTTTTCT
ACGGGGTCTGACGCTCAGTGGAACGAAAACTCACGTTAAGGGATTTTGGTCATGAGATTATCAAAAAGGA
TCTTCACCTAGATCCTTTTAAATTAAAAATGAAGTTTTAAATCAATCTAAAGTATATATGAGTAAACTTG
GTCTGACAGTTACCAATGCTTAATCAGTGAGGCACCTATCTCAGCGATCTGTCTATTTCGTTCATCCATA
GTTGCCTGACTCCCCGTCGTGTAGATAACTACGATACGGGAGGGCTTACCATCTGGCCCCAGTGCTGCAA
TGATACCGCGAGACCCACGCTCACCGGCTCCAGATTTATCAGCAATAAACCAGCCAGCCGGAAGGGCCGA
GCGCAGAAGTGGTCCTGCAACTTTATCCGCCTCCATCCAGTCTATTAATTGTTGCCGGGAAGCTAGAGTA
AGTAGTTCGCCAGTTAATAGTTTGCGCAACGTTGTTGCCATTGCTACAGGCATCGTGGTGTCACGCTCGT
CGTTTGGTATGGCTTCATTCAGCTCCGGTTCCCAACGATCAAGGCGAGTTACATGATCCCCCATGTTGTG
CAAAAAAGCGGTTAGCTCCTTCGGTCCTCCGATCGTTGTCAGAAGTAAGTTGGCCGCAGTGTTATCACTC
ATGGTTATGGCAGCACTGCATAATTCTCTTACTGTCATGCCATCCGTAAGATGCTTTTCTGTGACTGGTG
AGTACTCAACCAAGTCATTCTGAGAATAGTGTATGCGGCGACCGAGTTGCTCTTGCCCGGCGTCAATACG
GGATAATACCGCGCCACATAGCAGAACTTTAAAAGTGCTCATCATTGGAAAACGTTCTTCGGGGCGAAAA
CTCTCAAGGATCTTACCGCTGTTGAGATCCAGTTCGATGTAACCCACTCGTGCACCCAACTGATCTTCAG
CATCTTTTACTTTCACCAGCGTTTCTGGGTGAGCAAAAACAGGAAGGCAAAATGCCGCAAAAAAGGGAAT
AAGGGCGACACGGAAATGTTGAATACTCATACTCTTCCTTTTTCAATATTATTGAAGCATTTATCAGGGT
TATTGTCTCATGAGCGGATACATATTTGAATGTATTTAGAAAAATAAACAAATAGGGGTTCCGCGCACAT
TTCCCCGAAAAGTGCCACCTGACGTC
