>Addgene plasmid #182632 | pOME0343 | depositor partial sequence | sequence record 353553 | Insert
GTCGACTGGATCCGGTACCGCCACCATGGCCACTTACGAGGTTCTCTGTGAGGTGGCGCGGAAACTGGGC
ACGGATGACAGGGAAGTGGTATTGTTCCTCCTAAACGTGTTCATACCTCAACCCACACTGGCCCAATTAA
TTGGAGCTCTTAGAGCTTTAAAGGAGGAGGGCAGGTTAACGTTTCCCCTGTTAGCGGAATGTCTGTTTCG
TGCAGGTCGCAGAGACCTCTTGCGCGACCTGCTTCACTTAGACCCGCGTTTTTTAGAGCGCCACCTAGCG
GGCACAATGAGTTATTTCAGCCCTTATCAGCTCACTGTTCTCCACGTAGACGGGGAGCTGTGTGCGAGGG
ATATTAGGTCTTTGATATTTTTAAGCAAGGACACTATAGGGTCTCGCAGCACACCACAGACATTCTTACA
CTGGGTGTACTGTATGGAAAACTTAGACCTACTGGGTCCCACTGACGTGGATGCCCTAATGTCAATGCTT
AGATCTTTGTCAAGAGTAGACCTACAGCGCCAAGTGCAAACCCTAATGGGCCTTCACCTTTCCGGCCCAT
CACACTCCCAACACTATCGCCATACACCAGACTACAAAGACCATGACGGTGATTATAAAGATCATGATAT
CGATTACAAGGATGACGATGACAAGTAGTAACTCGAG
